LOCUS       Exported 4377 bp ds-DNA circular SYN 12-MAY-2021
DEFINITION  Gateway-compatible Entry vector, with insert of NSP14 gene's CDS
            from SARS-CoV-2 isolate Wuhan-Hu-1.
ACCESSION   .
VERSION     .
KEYWORDS    pDONR223 SARS-CoV-2 NSP14
SOURCE      synthetic DNA construct
  ORGANISM  synthetic DNA construct
REFERENCE   1 (bases 1 to 4377)
  AUTHORS   Kim DK, Knapp JJ, Kuang D, Chawla A, Cassonnet P, Lee H,
            Sheykhkarimli D, Samavarchi-Tehrani P, Abdouni H, Rayhan A, Li R,
            Pogoutse O, Coyaud E, van der Werf S, Demeret C, Gingras AC, Taipale
            M, Raught B, Jacob Y, Roth FP
  TITLE     A Comprehensive, Flexible Collection of SARS-CoV-2 Coding Regions.
  JOURNAL   G3 (Bethesda). 2020 Aug 6. pii: g3.120.401554. doi:
            10.1534/g3.120.401554.
  PUBMED    32763951
REFERENCE   2 (bases 1 to 4377)
  AUTHORS   .
  TITLE     Direct Submission
  JOURNAL   Exported May 12, 2021 from SnapGene Server 1.1.58
            http://www.snapgene.com
FEATURES             Location/Qualifiers
     source          1..4377
                     /organism="synthetic DNA construct"
                     /mol_type="other DNA"
     terminator      83..110
                     /label=rrnB T2 terminator
                     /note="transcription terminator T2 from the E. coli rrnB
                     gene"
     terminator      202..288
                     /gene="Escherichia coli rrnB"
                     /label=rrnB T1 terminator
                     /note="transcription terminator T1 from the E. coli rrnB
                     gene"
     primer_bind     337..359
                     /label=M13/pUC Forward
                     /note="In lacZ gene"
     primer_bind     351..368
                     /label=M13 Forward
                     /note="In lacZ gene. Also called M13-F20 or M13 (-21)
                     Forward"
     primer_bind     352..368
                     /label=M13 fwd
                     /note="common sequencing primer, one of multiple similar
                     variants"
     protein_bind    384..483
                     /gene="mutant version of attL"
                     /label=attL1
                     /bound_moiety="LR Clonase(TM)"
                     /note="recombination site for the Gateway(R) LR reaction"
     protein_bind    complement(2071..2170)
                     /gene="mutant version of attL"
                     /label=attL2
                     /bound_moiety="LR Clonase(TM)"
                     /note="recombination site for the Gateway(R) LR reaction"
     primer_bind     complement(2187..2206)
                     /label=T7
                     /note="T7 promoter, forward primer"
     promoter        complement(2188..2206)
                     /label=T7 promoter
                     /note="promoter for bacteriophage T7 RNA polymerase"
     primer_bind     complement(2211..2227)
                     /label=M13 rev
                     /note="common sequencing primer, one of multiple similar
                     variants"
     primer_bind     complement(2211..2227)
                     /label=M13 Reverse
                     /note="In lacZ gene. Also called M13-rev"
     CDS             2658..3449
                     /codon_start=1
                     /gene="aadA"
                     /product="aminoglycoside adenylyltransferase (Murphy,
                     1985)"
                     /label=SmR
                     /note="confers resistance to spectinomycin and
                     streptomycin"
                     /translation="MREAVIAEVSTQLSEVVGVIERHLEPTLLAVHLYGSAVDGGLKPH
                     SDIDLLVTVTVRLDETTRRALINDLLETSASPGESEILRAVEVTIVVHDDIIPWRYPAK
                     RELQFGEWQRNDILAGIFEPATIDIDLAILLTKAREHSVALVGPAAEELFDPVPEQDLF
                     EALNETLTLWNSPPDWAGDERNVVLTLSRIWYSAVTGKIAPKDVAADWAMERLPAQYQP
                     VILEARQAYLGQEEDRLASRADQLEEFVHYVKGEITKVVGK"
     rep_origin      3542..4130
                     /direction=RIGHT
                     /label=ori
                     /note="high-copy-number ColE1/pMB1/pBR322/pUC origin of
                     replication"
     primer_bind     4031..4050
                     /label=pBR322ori-F
                     /note="pBR322 origin, forward primer"
     primer_bind     4284..4301
                     /label=L4440
                     /note="L4440 vector, forward primer"
ORIGIN
        1 ggtttcccga ctggaaagcg ggcagtgagc gcaacgcaat taatacgcgt accgctagcc
       61 aggaagagtt tgtagaaacg caaaaaggcc atccgtcagg atggccttct gcttagtttg
      121 atgcctggca gtttatggcg ggcgtcctgc ccgccaccct ccgggccgtt gcttcacaac
      181 gttcaaatcc gctcccggcg gatttgtcct actcaggaga gcgttcaccg acaaacaaca
      241 gataaaacga aaggcccagt cttccgactg agcctttcgt tttatttgat gcctggcagt
      301 tccctactct cgcgttaacg ctagcatgga tgttttccca gtcacgacgt tgtaaaacga
      361 cggccagtct taagctcggg ccccaaataa tgattttatt ttgactgata gtgacctgtt
      421 cgttgcaaca aattgatgag caatgctttt ttataatgcc aactttgtac aaaaaagttg
      481 gcatggctga gaacgtgacc ggtctgttca aggactgctc taaggtcatc actggtctgc
      541 acccaactca ggctccaacc cacctgtctg tggacaccaa gttcaagacc gaaggactgt
      601 gcgtggacat ccccggtatc cctaaggaca tgacctaccg caggctgatc tccatgatgg
      661 gcttcaagat gaactaccag gtgaacggat accctaacat gttcatcacc agagaggaag
      721 ctatccgcca cgtgagggcc tggatcggtt tcgacgtgga aggttgccac gctaccagag
      781 aagctgtggg taccaacctg ccactgcagc tgggcttctc taccggagtg aacctggtgg
      841 ctgtgcctac cggctacgtg gacaccccaa acaacaccga cttctctaga gtgagcgcca
      901 agccccctcc aggagaccag ttcaagcacc tgatccccct gatgtacaag ggtctgcctt
      961 ggaacgtggt gcgcatcaag atcgtgcaga tgctgtccga caccctgaag aacctgtctg
     1021 acagggtggt gttcgtgctg tgggctcacg gcttcgagct gaccagcatg aagtacttcg
     1081 tgaagatcgg acccgaacgt acctgctgcc tgtgcgacag acgtgccacc tgcttctcca
     1141 ccgcctctga cacctacgct tgctggcacc actccatcgg attcgactac gtgtacaacc
     1201 ctttcatgat cgacgtgcag cagtggggat tcaccggtaa cctgcagtcc aaccacgacc
     1261 tgtactgcca ggtgcacggt aacgcccacg tggcttcttg cgacgctatc atgaccagat
     1321 gcctggccgt gcacgagtgc ttcgtgaagc gtgtggactg gaccatcgag taccctatca
     1381 tcggcgacga actgaagatc aacgccgctt gcagaaaggt gcagcacatg gtggtgaagg
     1441 ccgctctgct ggctgacaag ttcccagtgc tgcacgacat cggaaaccca aaggctatca
     1501 agtgcgtgcc ccaggccgac gtggagtgga agttctacga cgctcagccc tgctccgaca
     1561 aggcctacaa gatcgaggaa ctgttctact cttacgctac ccacagcgac aagttcaccg
     1621 acggcgtgtg cctgttctgg aactgcaacg tggacaggta cccagccaac tctatcgtgt
     1681 gcagattcga cacccgtgtg ctgagcaacc tgaacctgcc cggatgcgac ggcggatccc
     1741 tgtacgtgaa caagcacgcc ttccacaccc ctgctttcga caagtctgcc ttcgtgaacc
     1801 tgaagcagct gcctttcttc tactacagcg actccccatg cgagagccac ggcaagcagg
     1861 tggtgtccga catcgactac gtgcccctga agagcgccac ctgcatcacc cgctgcaacc
     1921 tgggcggcgc cgtgtgcaga caccacgcca acgaatacag gctgtacctg gacgcttaca
     1981 acatgatgat cagcgccggc ttctccctgt gggtgtacaa gcagttcgac acctacaacc
     2041 tgtggaacac cttcaccagg ctgcagtaat acccaacttt cttgtacaaa gttggcatta
     2101 taagaaagca ttgcttatca atttgttgca acgaacaggt cactatcagt caaaataaaa
     2161 tcattatttg ccatccagct gatatcccct atagtgagtc gtattacatg gtcatagctg
     2221 tttcctggca gctctggccc gtgtctcaaa atctctgatg ttacattgca caagataaaa
     2281 atatatcatc atgcctcctc tagaccagcc aggacagaaa tgcctcgact tcgctgctac
     2341 ccaaggttgc cgggtgacgc acaccgtgga aacggatgaa ggcacgaacc cagtggacat
     2401 aagcctgttc ggttcgtaag ctgtaatgca agtagcgtat gcgctcacgc aactggtcca
     2461 gaaccttgac cgaacgcagc ggtggtaacg gcgcagtggc ggttttcatg gcttgttatg
     2521 actgtttttt tggggtacag tctatgcctc gggcatccaa gcagcaagcg cgttacgccg
     2581 tgggtcgatg tttgatgtta tggagcagca acgatgttac gcagcagggc agtcgcccta
     2641 aaacaaagtt aaacattatg agggaagcgg tgatcgccga agtatcgact caactatcag
     2701 aggtagttgg cgtcatcgag cgccatctcg aaccgacgtt gctggccgta catttgtacg
     2761 gctccgcagt ggatggcggc ctgaagccac acagtgatat tgatttgctg gttacggtga
     2821 ccgtaaggct tgatgaaaca acgcggcgag ctttgatcaa cgaccttttg gaaacttcgg
     2881 cttcccctgg agagagcgag attctccgcg ctgtagaagt caccattgtt gtgcacgacg
     2941 acatcattcc gtggcgttat ccagctaagc gcgaactgca atttggagaa tggcagcgca
     3001 atgacattct tgcaggtatc ttcgagccag ccacgatcga cattgatctg gctatcttgc
     3061 tgacaaaagc aagagaacat agcgttgcct tggtaggtcc agcggcggag gaactctttg
     3121 atccggttcc tgaacaggat ctatttgagg cgctaaatga aaccttaacg ctatggaact
     3181 cgccgcccga ctgggctggc gatgagcgaa atgtagtgct tacgttgtcc cgcatttggt
     3241 acagcgcagt aaccggcaaa atcgcgccga aggatgtcgc tgccgactgg gcaatggagc
     3301 gcctgccggc ccagtatcag cccgtcatac ttgaagctag acaggcttat cttggacaag
     3361 aagaagatcg cttggcctcg cgcgcagatc agttggaaga atttgtccac tacgtgaaag
     3421 gcgagatcac caaggtagtc ggcaaataac cctcgagcca cccatgacca aaatccctta
     3481 acgtgagtta cgcgtcgttc cactgagcgt cagaccccgt agaaaagatc aaaggatctt
     3541 cttgagatcc tttttttctg cgcgtaatct gctgcttgca aacaaaaaaa ccaccgctac
     3601 cagcggtggt ttgtttgccg gatcaagagc taccaactct ttttccgaag gtaactggct
     3661 tcagcagagc gcagatacca aatactgttc ttctagtgta gccgtagtta ggccaccact
     3721 tcaagaactc tgtagcaccg cctacatacc tcgctctgct aatcctgtta ccagtggctg
     3781 ctgccagtgg cgataagtcg tgtcttaccg ggttggactc aagacgatag ttaccggata
     3841 aggcgcagcg gtcgggctga acggggggtt cgtgcacaca gcccagcttg gagcgaacga
     3901 cctacaccga actgagatac ctacagcgtg agctatgaga aagcgccacg cttcccgaag
     3961 ggagaaaggc ggacaggtat ccggtaagcg gcagggtcgg aacaggagag cgcacgaggg
     4021 agcttccagg gggaaacgcc tggtatcttt atagtcctgt cgggtttcgc cacctctgac
     4081 ttgagcgtcg atttttgtga tgctcgtcag gggggcggag cctatggaaa aacgccagca
     4141 acgcggcctt tttacggttc ctggcctttt gctggccttt tgctcacatg ttctttcctg
     4201 cgttatcccc tgattctgtg gataaccgta ttaccgcctt tgagtgagct gataccgctc
     4261 gccgcagccg aacgaccgag cgcagcgagt cagtgagcga ggaagcggaa gagcgcccaa
     4321 tacgcaaacc gcctctcccc gcgcgttggc cgattcatta atgcagctgg cacgaca
//
