[The description below was written by a language model from this plasmid's Addgene catalogue record and the feature table of its GenBank file.]
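Description:
pDONR223 SARS-CoV-2 NSP14 is a Gateway-compatible entry clone built on the pDONR223 backbone, carrying the coding sequence for NSP14 from SARS-CoV-2 isolate Wuhan-Hu-1. NSP14 is one of the non-structural proteins released from the ORF1ab polyprotein. The 1587 bp insert was made by gene synthesis and codon-optimised, so it differs from the viral sequence by many synonymous changes while encoding the same protein. The plasmid is propagated in E. coli using a high-copy ColE1/pUC-type origin and is selected with spectinomycin through the aadA (SmR) aminoglycoside adenylyltransferase gene, which also confers streptomycin resistance. The sequence record is a 4377 bp circle. This is smaller than the listed size of the empty donor backbone plus the insert, as expected when Gateway cloning replaces the donor vector's cassette with the insert.

In the feature table the insert itself is not annotated, but it occupies the interval between attL1 and attL2. These attL sites let LR Clonase transfer the open reading frame directionally into any attR-containing destination vector, which then supplies the promoter, tags and host-specific elements. The entry clone has no expression promoter positioned to drive the insert. A T7 promoter lies just outside attL2, and rrnB T1 and T2 terminators upstream of attL1 insulate the cloning region from read-through transcription. M13 forward and reverse primer sites flank the att sites for sequence verification. The record does not state whether the ORF retains a native stop codon. The clone belongs to a collection of SARS-CoV-2 coding regions and serves as a source for generating NSP14 expression constructs.
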