Addgene plasmid #141267: pDONR223 SARS-CoV-2 NSP14
Purpose: Gateway-compatible Entry vector, with insert of NSP14 gene's CDS from SARS-CoV-2 isolate Wuhan-Hu-1
Depositing lab: Fritz Roth. Depositing organization: Sinai Health System. Publication: A Comprehensive, Flexible Collection of SARS-CoV-2 Coding Regions. Kim DK, Knapp JJ, Kuang D, Chawla A, Cassonnet P, Lee H, Sheykhkarimli D, Samavarchi-Tehrani P, Abdouni H, Rayhan A, Li R, Pogoutse O, Coyaud E, van der Werf S, Demeret C, Gingras AC, Taipale M, Raught B, Jacob Y, Roth FP. G3 (Bethesda). 2020 Aug 6. pii: g3.120.401554. doi: 10.1534/g3.120.401554. PubMed 32763951.
Backbone
  Vector backbone: pDONR223
  Backbone manufacturer: Rual et al, Genome Res. 14:2128-2135, 2004.
  Backbone size w/o insert (bp): 5005
  Vector type: Gateway-compatible Entry vector
Growth in bacteria
  Bacterial resistance: Spectinomycin, 50 μg/mL
  Growth temperature: 37°C
  Growth strain: DH5alpha
  Copy number: Unknown
Gene/Insert
  Gene/Insert name: NSP14 (alt name: 43740578)
  Species: SARS-CoV-2 isolate Wuhan-Hu-1
  Insert size (bp): 1587
  Mutation: Many synonymous changes due to codon optimization
  Entrez Gene: ORF1ab (a.k.a. GU280_gp01)
  Cloning method: Gateway Cloning
  Sequencing primers: 5′ M13F; 3′ M13R
Resource information
  A portion of this plasmid was derived from a plasmid made by: Synthesized from GenScript
Terms and licenses: Academic/Nonprofit Terms; Industry Terms
How to cite: pDONR223 SARS-CoV-2 NSP14 was a gift from Fritz Roth (Addgene plasmid # 141267 ; http://n2t.net/addgene:141267 ; RRID:Addgene_141267)
