>Addgene plasmid #141267 | pDONR223 SARS-CoV-2 NSP14 | depositor partial sequence | sequence record 275548 | Insersted CDS with stop codon
ATGGCTGAGAACGTGACCGGTCTGTTCAAGGACTGCTCTAAGGTCATCACTGGTCTGCACCCAACTCAGG
CTCCAACCCACCTGTCTGTGGACACCAAGTTCAAGACCGAAGGACTGTGCGTGGACATCCCCGGTATCCC
TAAGGACATGACCTACCGCAGGCTGATCTCCATGATGGGCTTCAAGATGAACTACCAGGTGAACGGATAC
CCTAACATGTTCATCACCAGAGAGGAAGCTATCCGCCACGTGAGGGCCTGGATCGGTTTCGACGTGGAAG
GTTGCCACGCTACCAGAGAAGCTGTGGGTACCAACCTGCCACTGCAGCTGGGCTTCTCTACCGGAGTGAA
CCTGGTGGCTGTGCCTACCGGCTACGTGGACACCCCAAACAACACCGACTTCTCTAGAGTGAGCGCCAAG
CCCCCTCCAGGAGACCAGTTCAAGCACCTGATCCCCCTGATGTACAAGGGTCTGCCTTGGAACGTGGTGC
GCATCAAGATCGTGCAGATGCTGTCCGACACCCTGAAGAACCTGTCTGACAGGGTGGTGTTCGTGCTGTG
GGCTCACGGCTTCGAGCTGACCAGCATGAAGTACTTCGTGAAGATCGGACCCGAACGTACCTGCTGCCTG
TGCGACAGACGTGCCACCTGCTTCTCCACCGCCTCTGACACCTACGCTTGCTGGCACCACTCCATCGGAT
TCGACTACGTGTACAACCCTTTCATGATCGACGTGCAGCAGTGGGGATTCACCGGTAACCTGCAGTCCAA
CCACGACCTGTACTGCCAGGTGCACGGTAACGCCCACGTGGCTTCTTGCGACGCTATCATGACCAGATGC
CTGGCCGTGCACGAGTGCTTCGTGAAGCGTGTGGACTGGACCATCGAGTACCCTATCATCGGCGACGAAC
TGAAGATCAACGCCGCTTGCAGAAAGGTGCAGCACATGGTGGTGAAGGCCGCTCTGCTGGCTGACAAGTT
CCCAGTGCTGCACGACATCGGAAACCCAAAGGCTATCAAGTGCGTGCCCCAGGCCGACGTGGAGTGGAAG
TTCTACGACGCTCAGCCCTGCTCCGACAAGGCCTACAAGATCGAGGAACTGTTCTACTCTTACGCTACCC
ACAGCGACAAGTTCACCGACGGCGTGTGCCTGTTCTGGAACTGCAACGTGGACAGGTACCCAGCCAACTC
TATCGTGTGCAGATTCGACACCCGTGTGCTGAGCAACCTGAACCTGCCCGGATGCGACGGCGGATCCCTG
TACGTGAACAAGCACGCCTTCCACACCCCTGCTTTCGACAAGTCTGCCTTCGTGAACCTGAAGCAGCTGC
CTTTCTTCTACTACAGCGACTCCCCATGCGAGAGCCACGGCAAGCAGGTGGTGTCCGACATCGACTACGT
GCCCCTGAAGAGCGCCACCTGCATCACCCGCTGCAACCTGGGCGGCGCCGTGTGCAGACACCACGCCAAC
GAATACAGGCTGTACCTGGACGCTTACAACATGATGATCAGCGCCGGCTTCTCCCTGTGGGTGTACAAGC
AGTTCGACACCTACAACCTGTGGAACACCTTCACCAGGCTGCAGTAA
