>Addgene plasmid #141267 | pDONR223 SARS-CoV-2 NSP14 | addgene partial sequence | sequence record 276459 | M13-F20 5'-TGTAAAACGACGGCCAGT-3'
GATTTTATTTTGACTGATAGTGACCTGTTCGTTGCAACAAATTGATGAGCAATGCTTTTTTATAATGCCA
ACTTTGTACAAAAAAGTTGGCATGGCTGAGAACGTGACCGGTCTGTTCAAGGACTGCTCTAAGGTCATCA
CTGGTCTGCACCCAACTCAGGCTCCAACCCACCTGTCTGTGGACACCAAGTTCAAGACCGAAGGACTGTG
CGTGGACATCCCCGGTATCCCTAAGGACATGACCTACCGCAGGCTGATCTCCATGATGGGCTTCAAGATG
AACTACCAGGTGAACGGATACCCTAACATGTTCATCACCAGAGAGGAAGCTATCCGCCACGTGAGGGCCT
GGATCGGTTTCGACGTGGAAGGTTGCCACGCTACCAGAGAAGCTGTGGGTACCAACCTGCCACTGCAGCT
GGGCTTCTCTACCGGAGTGAACCTGGTGGCTGTGCCTACCGGCTACGTGGACACCCCAAACAACACCGAC
TTCTCTAGAGTGAGCGCCAAGCCCCCTCCAGGAGACCAGTTCAAGCACCTGATCCCCCTGATGTACAAGG
GTCTGCCTTGGAACGTGGTGCGCATCAAGATCGTGCAGATGCTGTCCGACACCCTGAAGAACCTGTCTGA
CAGGGTGGTGTTCGTGCTGTGGGCTCACGGCTTCGAGCTGACCAGCATGAAGTACTTCGTGAAGATCGGA
CCCGAACGTACCTGCTGCCTGTGCGACAGACGTGCCACCTGCTTCTCCACCGCCTCTGACACCTACGCTT
GCTGGCACCACTCCATCGGATTCGACTACGTGTACAACCCTTTCATGATCGACGTGCAGCAGTGGGGATT
CACCGGTAACCTGCAGTCCAACCACGACCTGTACTGCCAGGTGCACGGTAACGCCCACGTGGCTTCTTGC
GACGCTATCATGACCAGATGCCTGGCCGTGCACGAGTGCTTCGTGAAGCGTGTGGACTGG
