>Addgene plasmid #141267 | pDONR223 SARS-CoV-2 NSP14 | addgene partial sequence | sequence record 276460 | M13-Rev 5'-CAGGAAACAGCTATGACC-3'
AATGATTTTATTTTGACTGATAGTGACCTGTTCGTTGCAACAAATTGATAAGCAATGCTTTCTTATAATG
CCAACTTTGTACAAGAAAGTTGGGTATTACTGCAGCCTGGTGAAGGTGTTCCACAGGTTGTAGGTGTCGA
ACTGCTTGTACACCCACAGGGAGAAGCCGGCGCTGATCATCATGTTGTAAGCGTCCAGGTACAGCCTGTA
TTCGTTGGCGTGGTGTCTGCACACGGCGCCGCCCAGGTTGCAGCGGGTGATGCAGGTGGCGCTCTTCAGG
GGCACGTAGTCGATGTCGGACACCACCTGCTTGCCGTGGCTCTCGCATGGGGAGTCGCTGTAGTAGAAGA
AAGGCAGCTGCTTCAGGTTCACGAAGGCAGACTTGTCGAAAGCAGGGGTGTGGAAGGCGTGCTTGTTCAC
GTACAGGGATCCGCCGTCGCATCCGGGCAGGTTCAGGTTGCTCAGCACACGGGTGTCGAATCTGCACACG
ATAGAGTTGGCTGGGTACCTGTCCACGTTGCAGTTCCAGAACAGGCACACGCCGTCGGTGAACTTGTCGC
TGTGGGTAGCGTAAGAGTAGAACAGTTCCTCGATCTTGTAGGCCTTGTCGGAGCAGGGCTGAGCGTCGTA
GAACTTCCACTCCACGTCGGCCTGGGGCACGCACTTGATAGCCTTTGGGTTTCCGATGTCGTGCAGCACT
GGGAACTTGTCAGCCAGCAGAGCGGCCTTCACCACCATGTGCTGCACCTTTCTGCAAGCGGCGTTGATCT
TCAGTTCGTCGCCGATGATAGGGTACTCGATGGTCCAGTCCACACGCTTCACGAAGCACTCGTGCACGGC
CAGGCATCTGGTCATGATAGCGTCGCAAGAAGCCACGTGGGCGTTACCGTGCACCTGGCAGTACAGGTCG
TGGTTGGACTGCAGGTTACCGGTGAATCCCCACTGCTGCACGTCGATCATGAAA
